Addgene plasmid #165454: Sticky-175a-4X
Purpose: (Empty Backbone) DNA fragment production for nucleosome preparation
Depositing lab: Curt Davey. Depositing organization: Nanyang Technological University (NTU). Publication: Engineering nucleosomes for generating diverse chromatin assemblies. Adhireksan Z, Sharma D, Lee PL, Bao Q, Padavattan S, Shum WK, Davey GE, Davey CA. Nucleic Acids Res. 2021 Feb 15. pii: 6137298. doi: 10.1093/nar/gkab070. PubMed 33590100.
Backbone
  Vector backbone: pUC19
  Backbone manufacturer: Genscript
  Backbone size (bp): 2710
  Modifications to backbone: cloned into the HindIII and EcoRI sites of the pUC19 vector
  Vector type: Bacterial vector for DNA production
Growth in bacteria
  Bacterial resistance: Ampicillin, 100 μg/mL
  Growth temperature: 37°C
  Growth strain: DH5alpha
  Copy number: High Copy
Gene/Insert
  Cloning method: Restriction Enzyme
  Sequencing primers: 5′ M13 fwd; 3′ M13 rev
Terms and licenses: Academic/Nonprofit Terms; Industry Terms: Not Available to Industry
Depositor comments: Please cite the following article in any publications where this construct is utilized: doi: 10.1093/nar/gkab070 Z. Adhireksan, D. Sharma, P.L. Lee, Q. Bao, S. Padavattan, W.K. Shum, G.E. Davey & C.A. Davey. (2021). Engineering Nucleosomes for Generating Diverse Chromatin Assemblies. Nucleic Acids Res.
How to cite: Sticky-175a-4X was a gift from Curt Davey (Addgene plasmid # 165454 ; http://n2t.net/addgene:165454 ; RRID:Addgene_165454)
