[The description below was written by a language model from this plasmid's Addgene catalogue record and pLannotate feature annotations shown in this document.]
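Description:
Sticky-175a-4X is a pUC19-based bacterial plasmid intended for bulk production of a defined DNA fragment used in nucleosome preparation, in the context of engineering nucleosomes for building chromatin assemblies. It is propagated in E. coli at high copy number through the ColE1/pMB1-type pUC origin and is selected with ampicillin via the β-lactamase (AmpR) gene and its native bla promoter. The remaining annotated features are ordinary pUC19 remnants: the lac promoter, lac operator and CAP binding site, a lacZα fragment, and short vestigial pieces of lacI, rop and the bom region. These have no evident functional role here beyond flanking the cloning site, since the construct is meant to yield DNA rather than express a protein.

The payload was cloned between the HindIII and EcoRI sites of the pUC19 polylinker and can be read with the standard M13 forward and reverse primers. The catalogue entry lists the plasmid as an empty backbone and does not describe the insert. The feature table likewise leaves the region between the lac operator and the lacZα fragment, which spans the origin of the circular sequence, unannotated. The sequenced plasmid is 3,451 nt against a stated 2,710 bp backbone, which leaves roughly 740 bp of cloned material. The name suggests four tandem copies of a 175 bp nucleosomal DNA with cohesive ("sticky") ends that would be released by restriction digestion, but this is an inference from the name and size; the record does not state the repeat sequence, its positioning properties, or the enzymes used to excise it.
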