Features (pLannotate 1.2.2; 10 found; start..end, strand, type, name):
    334..491     +  CDS            lacZα (fragment): LacZα fragment of β-galactosidase; lacZ fragment
    497..596     -  misc_feature   bom (fragment): basis of mobility region from pBR322
    698..733     -  CDS            rop (fragment): Rop protein, which maintains plasmids at low copy number; rop
    828..932     +  promoter       AmpR promoter: bla
    933..1793    +  CDS            AmpR: β-lactamase; bla; confers resistance to ampicillin, carbenicillin, and related antibiotics
   1964..2552    +  rep_origin     ori: high-copy-number ColE1/pMB1/pBR322/pUC origin of replication
   2735..2827    +  CDS            lacI (fragment): lac repressor; lacI; The lac repressor binds to the lac operator to inhibit transcription in E. coli. This inhibition can be relieved by adding lactose or isopropyl-β-D-thiogalactopyranoside (IPTG).
   2840..2861    +  protein_bind   CAP binding site: CAP binding activates transcription in the presence of cAMP. E. coli catabolite activator protein
   2876..2906    +  promoter       lac promoter: promoter for the E. coli lac operon
   2914..2930    +  protein_bind   lac operator: The lac repressor binds to the lac operator to inhibit transcription in E. coli. This inhibition can be relieved by adding lactose or isopropyl-β-D-thiogalactopyranoside (IPTG). lac repressor encoded by lacI
>Addgene plasmid #165454 | Sticky-175a-4X | addgene full sequence | sequence record 331068 | Addgene NGS Result
GCTTAAACGCACGTACGGAATCAGATCCGGTACCCTGCTTTTTTTTTTCACAATCCCGGTGCCGAGGCCG
CTCAATTGGTCGTAGACAGCTCTAGCACCGCTTAAACGCACGTACGGATTCGGATCTGGTACCCTGCTTT
TTTTTTTCACAATCCCGGTGCCGAGGCCGCTCAATTGGTCGTAGACAGCTCTAGCACCGCTTAAACGCAC
GTACGGAATCAGATCCGGTACCCTGCTTTTTTTTTTCACAATCCCGGTGCCGAGGCCGCTCAATTGGTCG
TAGACAGCTCTAGCACCGCTTAAACGCACGTACGGATTCGGATCCGGTACCGAATTCACTGGCCGTCGTT
TTACAACGTCGTGACTGGGAAAACCCTGGCGTTACCCAACTTAATCGCCTTGCAGCACATCCCCCTTTCG
CCAGCTGGCGTAATAGCGAAGAGGCCCGCACCGATCGCCCTTCCCAACAGTTGCGCAGCCTGAATGGCGA
ATGGCGCCTGATGCGGTATTTTCTCCTTACGCATCTGTGCGGTATTTCACACCGCATATGGTGCACTCTC
AGTACAATCTGCTCTGATGCCGCATAGTTAAGCCAGCCCCGACACCCGCCAACACCCGCTGACGCGCCCT
GACGGGCTTGTCTGCTCCCGGCATCCGCTTACAGACAAGCTGTGACCGTCTCCGGGAGCTGCATGTGTCA
GAGGTTTTCACCGTCATCACCGAAACGCGCGAGACGAAAGGGCCTCGTGATACGCCTATTTTTATAGGTT
AATGTCATGATAATAATGGTTTCTTAGACGTCAGGTGGCACTTTTCGGGGAAATGTGCGCGGAACCCCTA
TTTGTTTATTTTTCTAAATACATTCAAATATGTATCCGCTCATGAGACAATAACCCTGATAAATGCTTCA
ATAATATTGAAAAAGGAAGAGTATGAGTATTCAACATTTCCGTGTCGCCCTTATTCCCTTTTTTGCGGCA
TTTTGCCTTCCTGTTTTTGCTCACCCAGAAACGCTGGTGAAAGTAAAAGATGCTGAAGATCAGTTGGGTG
CACGAGTGGGTTACATCGAACTGGATCTCAACAGCGGTAAGATCCTTGAGAGTTTTCGCCCCGAAGAACG
TTTTCCAATGATGAGCACTTTTAAAGTTCTGCTATGTGGCGCGGTATTATCCCGTATTGACGCCGGGCAA
GAGCAACTCGGTCGCCGCATACACTATTCTCAGAATGACTTGGTTGAGTACTCACCAGTCACAGAAAAGC
ATCTTACGGATGGCATGACAGTAAGAGAATTATGCAGTGCTGCCATAACCATGAGTGATAACACTGCGGC
CAACTTACTTCTGACAACGATCGGAGGACCGAAGGAGCTAACCGCTTTTTTGCACAACATGGGGGATCAT
GTAACTCGCCTTGATCGTTGGGAACCGGAGCTGAATGAAGCCATACCAAACGACGAGCGTGACACCACGA
TGCCTGTAGCAATGGCAACAACGTTGCGCAAACTATTAACTGGCGAACTACTTACTCTAGCTTCCCGGCA
ACAATTAATAGACTGGATGGAGGCGGATAAAGTTGCAGGACCACTTCTGCGCTCGGCCCTTCCGGCTGGC
TGGTTTATTGCTGATAAATCTGGAGCCGGTGAGCGTGGGTCTCGCGGTATCATTGCAGCACTGGGGCCAG
ATGGTAAGCCCTCCCGTATCGTAGTTATCTACACGACGGGGAGTCAGGCAACTATGGATGAACGAAATAG
ACAGATCGCTGAGATAGGTGCCTCACTGATTAAGCATTGGTAACTGTCAGACCAAGTTTACTCATATATA
CTTTAGATTGATTTAAAACTTCATTTTTAATTTAAAAGGATCTAGGTGAAGATCCTTTTTGATAATCTCA
TGACCAAAATCCCTTAACGTGAGTTTTCGTTCCACTGAGCGTCAGACCCCGTAGAAAAGATCAAAGGATC
TTCTTGAGATCCTTTTTTTCTGCGCGTAATCTGCTGCTTGCAAACAAAAAAACCACCGCTACCAGCGGTG
GTTTGTTTGCCGGATCAAGAGCTACCAACTCTTTTTCCGAAGGTAACTGGCTTCAGCAGAGCGCAGATAC
CAAATACTGTTCTTCTAGTGTAGCCGTAGTTAGGCCACCACTTCAAGAACTCTGTAGCACCGCCTACATA
CCTCGCTCTGCTAATCCTGTTACCAGTGGCTGCTGCCAGTGGCGATAAGTCGTGTCTTACCGGGTTGGAC
TCAAGACGATAGTTACCGGATAAGGCGCAGCGGTCGGGCTGAACGGGGGGTTCGTGCACACAGCCCAGCT
TGGAGCGAACGACCTACACCGAACTGAGATACCTACAGCGTGAGCTATGAGAAAGCGCCACGCTTCCCGA
AGGGAGAAAGGCGGACAGGTATCCGGTAAGCGGCAGGGTCGGAACAGGAGAGCGCACGAGGGAGCTTCCA
GGGGGAAACGCCTGGTATCTTTATAGTCCTGTCGGGTTTCGCCACCTCTGACTTGAGCGTCGATTTTTGT
GATGCTCGTCAGGGGGGCGGAGCCTATGGAAAAACGCCAGCAACGCGGCCTTTTTACGGTTCCTGGCCTT
TTGCTGGCCTTTTGCTCACATGTTCTTTCCTGCGTTATCCCCTGATTCTGTGGATAACCGTATTACCGCC
TTTGAGTGAGCTGATACCGCTCGCCGCAGCCGAACGACCGAGCGCAGCGAGTCAGTGAGCGAGGAAGCGG
AAGAGCGCCCAATACGCAAACCGCCTCTCCCCGCGCGTTGGCCGATTCATTAATGCAGCTGGCACGACAG
GTTTCCCGACTGGAAAGCGGGCAGTGAGCGCAACGCAATTAATGTGAGTTAGCTCACTCATTAGGCACCC
CAGGCTTTACACTTTATGCTTCCGGCTCGTATGTTGTGTGGAATTGTGAGCGGATAACAATTTCACACAG
GAAACAGCTATGACCATGATTACGCCAAGCTTAAAAAAAGATCTGGTACCCTGCTTTTTTTTTTCACAAT
CCCGGTGCCGAGGCCGCTCAATTGGTCGTAGACAGCTCTAGCACCGCTTAAACGCACGTACGGAATCAGA
TCCGGTACCCTGCTTTTTTTTTTCACAATCCCGGTGCCGAGGCCGCTCAATTGGTCGTAGACAGCTCTAG
CACCGCTTAAACGCACGTACGGATTCGGATCTGGTACCCTGCTTTTTTTTTTCACAATCCCGGTGCCGAG
GCCGCTCAATTGGTCGTAGACAGCTCTAGCACCGCTTAAACGCACGTACGGAATCAGATCCGGTACCCTG
CTTTTTTTTTTCACAATCCCGGTGCCGAGGCCGCTCAATTGGTCGTAGACAGCTCTAGCACCGCTTAAAC
GCACGTACGGATTCGGATCTGGTACCCTGCTTTTTTTTTTCACAATCCCGGTGCCGAGGCCGCTCAATTG
GTCGTAGACAGCTCTAGCACC
