>Addgene plasmid #165454 | Sticky-175a-4X | depositor partial sequence | sequence record 321622 | 175a is cloned into HindIII and EcoRI sites of pUC19 vector as 4 repeats (each repeat containg 2 half-sites)
AAGCTTAAAAAAAGATCTGGTACCCTGCTTTTTTTTTTCACAATCCCGGTGCCGAGGCCGCTCAATTGGT
CGTAGACAGCTCTAGCACCGCTTAAACGCACGTACGGAATCAGATCCGGTACCCTGCTTTTTTTTTTCAC
AATCCCGGTGCCGAGGCCGCTCAATTGGTCGTAGACAGCTCTAGCACCGCTTAAACGCACGTACGGATTC
GGATCTGGTACCCTGCTTTTTTTTTTCACAATCCCGGTGCCGAGGCCGCTCAATTGGTCGTAGACAGCTC
TAGCACCGCTTAAACGCACGTACGGAATCAGATCCGGTACCCTGCTTTTTTTTTTCACAATCCCGGTGCC
GAGGCCGCTCAATTGGTCGTAGACAGCTCTAGCACCGCTTAAACGCACGTACGGATTCGGATCTGGTACC
CTGCTTTTTTTTTTCACAATCCCGGTGCCGAGGCCGCTCAATTGGTCGTAGACAGCTCTAGCACCGCTTA
AACGCACGTACGGAATCAGATCCGGTACCCTGCTTTTTTTTTTCACAATCCCGGTGCCGAGGCCGCTCAA
TTGGTCGTAGACAGCTCTAGCACCGCTTAAACGCACGTACGGATTCGGATCTGGTACCCTGCTTTTTTTT
TTCACAATCCCGGTGCCGAGGCCGCTCAATTGGTCGTAGACAGCTCTAGCACCGCTTAAACGCACGTACG
GAATCAGATCCGGTACCCTGCTTTTTTTTTTCACAATCCCGGTGCCGAGGCCGCTCAATTGGTCGTAGAC
AGCTCTAGCACCGCTTAAACGCACGTACGGATTCGGATCCGGTACCGAATTC
